>Addgene plasmid #182375 | pcDNA6-MRPS16-VN172 | addgene full sequence | sequence record 358110 | Addgene NGS Result
GACGGATCGGGAGATCTCCCGATCCCCTATGGTGCACTCTCAGTACAATCTGCTCTGATGCCGCATAGTT
AAGCCAGTATCTGCTCCCTGCTTGTGTGTTGGAGGTCGCTGAGTAGTGCGCGAGCAAAATTTAAGCTACA
ACAAGGCAAGGCTTGACCGACAATTGCATGAAGAATCTGCTTAGGGTTAGGCGTTTTGCGCTGCTTCGCG
ATGTACGGGCCAGATATACGCGTTGACATTGATTATTGACTAGTTATTAATAGTAATCAATTACGGGGTC
ATTAGTTCATAGCCCATATATGGAGTTCCGCGTTACATAACTTACGGTAAATGGCCCGCCTGGCTGACCG
CCCAACGACCCCCGCCCATTGACGTCAATAATGACGTATGTTCCCATAGTAACGCCAATAGGGACTTTCC
ATTGACGTCAATGGGTGGAGTATTTACGGTAAACTGCCCACTTGGCAGTACATCAAGTGTATCATATGCC
AAGTACGCCCCCTATTGACGTCAATGACGGTAAATGGCCCGCCTGGCATTATGCCCAGTACATGACCTTA
TGGGACTTTCCTACTTGGCAGTACATCTACGTATTAGTCATCGCTATTACCATGGTGATGCGGTTTTGGC
AGTACATCAATGGGCGTGGATAGCGGTTTGACTCACGGGGATTTCCAAGTCTCCACCCCATTGACGTCAA
TGGGAGTTTGTTTTGGCACCAAAATCAACGGGACTTTCCAAAATGTCGTAACAACTCCGCCCCATTGACG
CAAATGGGCGGTAGGCGTGTACGGTGGGAGGTCTATATAAGCAGAGCTCTCTGGCTAACTAGAGAACCCA
CTGCTTACTGGCTTATCGAAATTAATACGACTCACTATAGGGAGACCCAAGCTGGCTAGCATGGTCCAGC
TCACAACCATTTTCTGCAAAGCCTACCACGGAGGCCACCTAACCATACGCCTTGCTTTGGGTGGCTGCAC
CAACCGGCCTTTTTACCGCATTGTGGCTGCTCACAACAAGTGCCCCAGGGATGGCCGATTTGTGGAGCAG
TTGGGCTCCTATGATCCACTACCCAACAGTCACGGAGAAAAACTAGTTGCCCTCAACCTGGACCGTATCC
GGCATTGGATTGGCTGTGGGGCTCACCTCTCTAAGCCTATGGAGAAACTTCTAGGTCTGTCTGGCTTTTT
CCCCCTTCATCCAATGATGATCACCAATGCTGAGAGACTACGGAGGAGGAGAGCACGAGAGGTCCTCTTA
GCGTCTCAGAAAGCAGAGTCAGAGGCCAAAGAGACAGAAGCAAGCGGATCCAGGAGTATAGCAACTATGG
TGAGCAAGGGCGAGGAGCTGTTCACCGGGGTGGTGCCCATCCTGGTCGAGCTGGACGGCGACGTAAACGG
CCACAAGTTCAGCGTGTCCGGCGAGGGCGAGGGCGATGCCACCTACGGCAAGCTGACCCTGAAGCTCATC
TGCACCACCGGCAAGCTGCCCGTGCCCTGGCCCACCCTCGTGACCACCCTCGGCTACGGCCTGCAGTGCT
TCGCCCGCTACCCCGACCACATGAAGCAGCACGACTTCTTCAAGTCCGCCATGCCCGAAGGCTACGTCCA
GGAGCGCACCATCTTCTTCAAGGACGACGGCAACTACAAGACCCGCGCCGAGGTGAAGTTCGAGGGCGAC
ACCCTGGTGAACCGCATCGAGCTGAAGGGCATCGACTTCAAGGAGGACGGCAACATCCTGGGGCACAAGC
TGGAGTACAACTACAACAGCCACAACGTCTATATCACCGCCGACAAGCAGAAGAACGGCATCAAGGCCAA
CTTCAAGATCCGCCACAACATCGAGTAACTCGAGTCTAGAGGGCCCTTCGAAGGTAAGCCTATCCCTAAC
CCTCTCCTCGGTCTCGATTCTACGCGTACCGGTCATCATCACCATCACCATTGAGTTTAAACCCGCTGAT
CAGCCTCGACTGTGCCTTCTAGTTGCCAGCCATCTGTTGTTTGCCCCTCCCCCGTGCCTTCCTTGACCCT
GGAAGGTGCCACTCCCACTGTCCTTTCCTAATAAAATGAGGAAATTGCATCGCATTGTCTGAGTAGGTGT
CATTCTATTCTGGGGGGTGGGGTGGGGCAGGACAGCAAGGGGGAGGATTGGGAAGACAATAGCAGGCATG
CTGGGGATGCGGTGGGCTCTATGGCTTCTGAGGCGGAAAGAACCAGCTGGGGCTCTAGGGGGTATCCCC
[124 nt withheld, positions 2240-2363]
C
[91 nt withheld, positions 2365-2455]
A
[49 nt withheld, positions 2457-2505]
CCTTTGACGTTGGAGTCCACGTTCTTT
[37 nt withheld, positions 2533-2569]
ACCCTATCTCGGTCTATTCTTTTGATTTATAAGGGATTTTGCCGATTTCGGCCTATTGGTTAAAAAATGA
GCTGATTTAACAAAAATTTAACGCGAATTAATTCTGTGGAATGTGTGTCAGTTAGGGTGTGGAAAGTCCC
CAGGCTCCCCAGCAGGCAGAAGTATGCAAAGCATGCATCTCAATTAGTCAGCAACCAGGTGTGGAAAGTC
CCCAGGCTCCCCAGCAGGCAGAAGTATGCAAAGCATGCATCTCAATTAGTCAGCAACCATAGTCCCGCCC
CTAACTCCGCCCATCCCGCCCCTAACTCCGCCCAGTTCCGCCCATTCTCCGCCCCATGGCTGACTAATTT
TTTTTATTTATGCAGAGGCCGAGGCCGCCTCTGCCTCTGAGCTATTCCAGAAGTAGTGAGGAGGCTTTTT
TGGAGGCCTAGGCTTTTGCAAAAAGCTCCCGGGAGCTTGTATATCCATTTTCGGATCTGATCAGCACGTG
TTGACAATTAATCATCGGCATAGTATATCGGCATAGTATAATACGACAAGGTGAGGAACTAAACCATGGC
CAAGCCTTTGTCTCAAGAAGAATCCACCCTCATTGAAAGAGCAACGGCTACAATCAACAGCATCCCCATC
TCTGAAGACTACAGCGTCGCCAGCGCAGCTCTCTCTAGCGACGGCCGCATCTTCACTGGTGTCAATGTAT
ATCATTTTACTGGGGGACCTTGTGCAGAACTCGTGGTGCTGGGCACTGCTGCTGCTGCGGCAGCTGGCAA
CCTGACTTGTATCGTCGCGATCGGAAATGAGAACAGGGGCATCTTGAGCCCCTGCGGACGGTGCCGACAG
GTGCTTCTCGATCTGCATCCTGGGATCAAAGCCATAGTGAAGGACAGTGATGGACAGCCGACGGCAGTTG
GGATTCGTGAATTGCTGCCCTCTGGTTATGTGTGGGAGGGCTAAGCACTTCGTGGCCGAGGAGCAGGACT
GACACGTGCTACGAGATTTCGATTCCACCGCCGCCTTCTATGAAAGGTTGGGCTTCGGAATCGTTTTCCG
GGACGCCGGCTGGATGATCCTCCAGCGCGGGGATCTCATGCTGGAGTTCTTCGCCCACCCCAACTTGTTT
ATTGCAGCTTATAATGGTTACAAATAAAGCAATAGCATCACAAATTTCACAAATAAAGCATTTTTTTCAC
TGCATTCTAGTTGTGGTTTGTCCAAACTCATCAATGTATCTTATCATGTCTGTATACCGTCGACCTCTAG
CTAGAGCTTGGCGTAATCATGGTCATAGCTGTTTCCTGTGTGAAATTGTTATCCGCTCACAATTCCACAC
AACATACGAGCCGGAAGCATAAAGTGTAAAGCCTGGGGTGCCTAATGAGTGAGCTAACTCACATTAATTG
CGTTGCGCTCACTGCCCGCTTTCCAGTCGGGAAACCTGTCGTGCCAGCTGCATTAATGAATCGGCCAACG
CGCGGGGAGAGGCGGTTTGCGTATTGGGCGCTCTTCCGCTTCCTCGCTCACTGACTCGCTGCGCTCGGTC
GTTCGGCTGCGGCGAGCGGTATCAGCTCACTCAAAGGCGGTAATACGGTTATCCACAGAATCAGGGGATA
ACGCAGGAAAGAACATGTGAGCAAAAGGCCAGCAAAAGGCCAGGAACCGTAAAAAGGCCGCGTTGCTGGC
GTTTTTCCATAGGCTCCGCCCCCCTGACGAGCATCACAAAAATCGACGCTCAAGTCAGAGGTGGCGAAAC
CCGACAGGACTATAAAGATACCAGGCGTTTCCCCCTGGAAGCTCCCTCGTGCGCTCTCCTGTTCCGACCC
TGCCGCTTACCGGATACCTGTCCGCCTTTCTCCCTTCGGGAAGCGTGGCGCTTTCTCATAGCTCACGCTG
TAGGTATCTCAGTTCGGTGTAGGTCGTTCGCTCCAAGCTGGGCTGTGTGCACGAACCCCCCGTTCAGCCC
GACCGCTGCGCCTTATCCGGTAACTATCGTCTTGAGTCCAACCCGGTAAGACACGACTTATCGCCACTGG
CAGCAGCCACTGGTAACAGGATTAGCAGAGCGAGGTATGTAGGCGGTGCTACAGAGTTCTTGAAGTGGTG
GCCTAACTACGGCTACACTAGAAGAACAGTATTTGGTATCTGCGCTCTGCTGAAGCCAGTTACCTTCGGA
AAAAGAGTTGGTAGCTCTTGATCCGGCAAACAAACCACCGCTGGTAGCGGTGGTTTTTTTGTTTGCAAGC
AGCAGATTACGCGCAGAAAAAAAGGATCTCAAGAAGATCCTTTGATCTTTTCTACGGGGTCTGACGCTCA
GTGGAACGAAAACTCACGTTAAGGGATTTTGGTCATGAGATTATCAAAAAGGATCTTCACCTAGATCCTT
TTAAATTAAAAATGAAGTTTTAAATCAATCTAAAGTATATATGAGTAAACTTGGTCTGACAGTTACCAAT
GCTTAATCAGTGAGGCACCTATCTCAGCGATCTGTCTATTTCGTTCATCCATAGTTGCCTGACTCCCCGT
CGTGTAGATAACTACGATACGGGAGGGCTTACCATCTGGCCCCAGTGCTGCAATGATACCGCGAGACCCA
CGCTCACCGGCTCCAGATTTATCAGCAATAAACCAGCCAGCCGGAAGGGCCGAGCGCAGAAGTGGTCCTG
CAACTTTATCCGCCTCCATCCAGTCTATTAATTGTTGCCGGGAAGCTAGAGTAAGTAGTTCGCCAGTTAA
TAGTTTGCGCAACGTTGTTGCCATTGCTACAGGCATCGTGGTGTCACGCTCGTCGTTTGGTATGGCTTCA
TTCAGCTCCGGTTCCCAACGATCAAGGCGAGTTACATGATCCCCCATGTTGTGCAAAAAAGCGGTTAGCT
CCTTCGGTCCTCCGATCGTTGTCAGAAGTAAGTTGGCCGCAGTGTTATCACTCATGGTTATGGCAGCACT
GCATAATTCTCTTACTGTCATGCCATCCGTAAGATGCTTTTCTGTGACTGGTGAGTACTCAACCAAGTCA
TTCTGAGAATAGTGTATGCGGCGACCGAGTTGCTCTTGCCCGGCGTCAATACGGGATAATACCGCGCCAC
ATAGCAGAACTTTAAAAGTGCTCATCATTGGAAAACGTTCTTCGGGGCGAAAACTCTCAAGGATCTTACC
GCTGTTGAGATCCAGTTCGATGTAACCCACTCGTGCACCCAACTGATCTTCAGCATCTTTTACTTTCACC
AGCGTTTCTGGGTGAGCAAAAACAGGAAGGCAAAATGCCGCAAAAAAGGGAATAAGGGCGACACGGAAAT
GTTGAATACTCATACTCTTCCTTTTTCAATATTATTGAAGCATTTATCAGGGTTATTGTCTCATGAGCGG
ATACATATTTGAATGTATTTAGAAAAATAAACAAATAGGGGTTCCGCGCACATTTCCCCGAAAAGTGCCA
CCTGACGTC
Features (pLannotate 1.2.2; 24 found; start..end, strand, type, name):
     28..80      -  misc_feature   bom (fragment): basis of mobility region from pBR322
    235..614     +  enhancer       CMV enhancer: human cytomegalovirus immediate early enhancer
    615..818     +  promoter       CMV promoter: human cytomegalovirus (CMV) immediate early promoter
    814..847     +  LTR            5' LTR (truncated) (fragment): truncated 5' long terminal repeat (LTR) from HIV-1
    863..881     +  promoter       T7 promoter: promoter for bacteriophage T7 RNA polymerase
    901..1305    +  CDS            Mrps16: RT16_MOUSE - Also known as Rpms16. Experimental evidence at protein level: Swiss-Prot protein existence level 1. From Mus musculus (Mouse).
   1327..1845    +  CDS            VN173: N-terminal fragment of mVenus for use in bimolecular fluorescence complementation (BiFC) (Kodama and Hu, 2010)
   1873..1914    +  CDS            V5 tag: epitope tag from simian virus 5
   1970..2194    +  polyA_signal   bGH poly(A) signal: bovine growth hormone polyadenylation signal
   2198..2219    +  promoter       SV40 promoter (fragment): SV40 enhancer and early promoter
   2240..2668    +  rep_origin     f1 ori (sequence partly withheld): f1 bacteriophage origin of replication; arrow indicates direction of (+) strand synthesis
   2682..3011    +  promoter       SV40 promoter: SV40 enhancer and early promoter
   3059..3106    +  promoter       EM7 promoter: synthetic bacterial promoter&nbsp
   3125..3523    +  CDS            BSD: blasticidin S deaminase; Aspergillus terreus BSD; confers resistance to blasticidin
   3524..3551    +  CDS            BleoR (fragment): antibiotic-binding protein; Sh ble from Streptoalloteichus hindustanus; confers resistance to bleomycin, phleomycin, and Zeocin™
   3561..3686    +  CDS            ble (fragment): BLE_KLEPN - Experimental evidence at protein level: Swiss-Prot protein existence level 1. Binding protein with a strong affinity to the bleomycin family of antibiotics. Binds to CL990; an antimitotic-antibiotic compound. From Klebsiella pneumoniae.
   3681..3802    +  polyA_signal   SV40 poly(A) signal: SV40 polyadenylation signal
   3875..3891    -  protein_bind   lac operator: The lac repressor binds to the lac operator to inhibit transcription in E. coli. This inhibition can be relieved by adding lactose or isopropyl-β-D-thiogalactopyranoside (IPTG). lac repressor encoded by lacI
   3899..3929    -  promoter       lac promoter: promoter for the E. coli lac operon
   3944..3965    -  protein_bind   CAP binding site: CAP binding activates transcription in the presence of cAMP. E. coli catabolite activator protein
   3978..4070    -  CDS            lacI (fragment): lac repressor; lacI; The lac repressor binds to the lac operator to inhibit transcription in E. coli. This inhibition can be relieved by adding lactose or isopropyl-β-D-thiogalactopyranoside (IPTG).
   4253..4841    -  rep_origin     ori: high-copy-number ColE1/pMB1/pBR322/pUC origin of replication
   5012..5872    -  CDS            AmpR: β-lactamase; bla; confers resistance to ampicillin, carbenicillin, and related antibiotics
   5873..5977    -  promoter       AmpR promoter: bla
