[The description below was written by a language model from this plasmid's Addgene catalogue record and pLannotate feature annotations shown in this document.]
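Description:
pcDNA6-MRPS16-VN172 is a 6,008 bp mammalian expression plasmid built on the pcDNA6 backbone. It encodes mouse Mrps16, a protein of the mitochondrial ribosome small subunit, fused at its C terminus to an N-terminal fragment of the yellow fluorescent protein mVenus. The catalogue names this fragment VN172, and the automated annotation matches it to the closely related VN173 part. The fusion was cloned between NheI and XhoI sites and is transcribed from the human CMV immediate-early enhancer and promoter. Transcription terminates at the bovine growth hormone polyadenylation signal. A T7 promoter lies just upstream of the coding region. A V5 epitope tag is annotated shortly downstream of the mVenus fragment, but the record does not state whether it is in frame with the fusion.

In bacteria the plasmid replicates from a high-copy ColE1/pUC-type origin and is selected with ampicillin through the β-lactamase gene. An f1 origin is also present. Mammalian cells carrying the plasmid can be selected with blasticidin. The blasticidin S deaminase gene sits behind tandem SV40 early and bacterial EM7 promoters and is followed by an SV40 poly(A) signal. Short annotated hits such as a truncated HIV-1 LTR, bleomycin-resistance fragments and lac elements look like backbone remnants or partial matches rather than functional parts.

The construct belongs to an mVenus-based bimolecular fluorescence complementation system called mito-riboBiFC. In BiFC, two non-fluorescent halves of mVenus are attached to separate proteins, here mitochondrial ribosomal proteins, and fluorescence is restored only when the two carriers come close together. The record designates this plasmid as a negative control for the assay but does not name its partner construct or explain why the pairing is expected to give no signal.
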