Addgene plasmid #182375: pcDNA6-MRPS16-VN172
Purpose: mVenus-based mito-riboBiFC vector (Negative control)
Depositing lab: Chunghun Lim. Depositing organization: Ulsan National Institute of Science and Technology (UNIST). Publication: mtIF3 is locally translated in axons and regulates mitochondrial translation for axonal growth. Lee S, Park D, Lim C, Kim JI, Min KT. BMC Biol. 2022 Jan 7;20(1):12. doi: 10.1186/s12915-021-01215-w. PubMed 34996455.
Backbone
  Vector backbone: pcDNA6
  Backbone size w/o insert (bp): 5060
  Total vector size (bp): 6008
  Vector type: Mammalian Expression
  Selectable markers: Blasticidin
Growth in bacteria
  Bacterial resistance: Ampicillin, 100 μg/mL
  Growth temperature: 37°C
  Growth strain: DH5alpha
  Copy number: High Copy
Gene/Insert
  Gene/Insert name: Mrps16
  Species: M. musculus (mouse)
  Insert size (bp): 948
  GenBank ID: NM_025440.3
  Entrez Gene: Mrps16 (a.k.a. 1500011E11Rik, Mprs16, S16mt)
  Promoter: CMV promoter
  Tag / fusion protein: VN172 (C terminal on insert)
  Cloning method: Restriction Enzyme; 5′ cloning site NheI (not destroyed); 3′ cloning site XhoI (not destroyed)
  Sequencing primers: 5′ CGCAAATGGGCGGTAGGCGTG
Terms and licenses: Academic/Nonprofit Terms; Industry Terms: Not Available to Industry
How to cite: pcDNA6-MRPS16-VN172 was a gift from Chunghun Lim (Addgene plasmid # 182375 ; http://n2t.net/addgene:182375 ; RRID:Addgene_182375)
